Addgene plasmid #157183: pD649-HAsp-FCAR-COMP5AP-AviTag-9xHis
Purpose: Mammalian expression of cell-surface protein extracellular domain fused to COMP5AP-AviTag-9xHis. Protein is secreted from cells.
Depositing lab: Chris Garcia. Depositing organization: Stanford University. Publication: A Human IgSF Cell-Surface Interactome Reveals a Complex Network of Protein-Protein Interactions. Wojtowicz WM, Vielmetter J, Fernandes RA, Siepe DH, Eastman CL, Chisholm GB, Cox S, Klock H, Anderson PW, Rue SM, Miller JJ, Glaser SM, Bragstad ML, Vance J, Lam AW, Lesley SA, Zinn K, Garcia KC. Cell. 2020 Aug 20;182(4):1027-1043.e17. doi: 10.1016/j.cell.2020.07.025. PubMed 32822567.
Backbone
  Vector backbone: pD649
  Backbone size w/o insert (bp): 7153
  Vector type: Mammalian Expression
Growth in bacteria
  Bacterial resistance: Ampicillin, 100 μg/mL
  Growth temperature: 37°C
  Growth strain: DH5alpha
  Copy number: High Copy
Gene/Insert
  Gene/Insert name: FCAR
  Species: H. sapiens (human)
  Insert size (bp): 618
  Entrez Gene: FCAR (a.k.a. CD89, CTB-61M7.2, FcalphaRI)
  Promoter: CMV/SP6
  Tag / fusion protein: COMP5AP-AviTag-9xHis (C terminal on backbone)
  Cloning method: Restriction Enzyme; 5′ cloning site GCGGCCGC (not destroyed); 3′ cloning site GGCGCGCC (not destroyed)
  Sequencing primers: 5′ ATTTAGGTGACACTATAG; 3′ CGTCGCACTCCATCACGGTG
Resource information
  A portion of this plasmid was derived from a plasmid made by: synthesis by ThermoFisher
Terms and licenses: Academic/Nonprofit Terms; Industry Terms: Not Available to Industry
Depositor comments: Some plasmids in this collection may have an IS4-like element ISVsa5 family transposase upstream of the CMV promoter.
How to cite: pD649-HAsp-FCAR-COMP5AP-AviTag-9xHis was a gift from Chris Garcia (Addgene plasmid # 157183 ; http://n2t.net/addgene:157183 ; RRID:Addgene_157183)
