[The description below was written by a language model from this plasmid's Addgene catalogue record and pLannotate feature annotations shown in this document.]
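Description:
pD649-HAsp-FCAR-COMP5AP-AviTag-9xHis is a mammalian expression plasmid built on the pD649 backbone that produces the extracellular domain of human FCAR (CD89, the IgA Fc receptor) as a secreted, tagged fusion protein. It is maintained in E. coli at high copy through a ColE1/pUC-type origin with ampicillin selection from a β-lactamase gene. The annotation also shows an SV40 early/EM7 promoter cassette driving a puromycin N-acetyltransferase sequence followed by an SV40 polyadenylation signal, which could serve for selection in mammalian cells, although the catalogue entry does not list a mammalian marker. Short fragments annotated as KanR, lacZα, ble and f1 ori appear to be backbone remnants. The depositor notes that some plasmids in this collection may carry an IS4-like transposase element upstream of the CMV promoter; no such feature is annotated here.

Expression is driven by the CMV immediate-early enhancer and promoter, followed by a fragment of CMV intron A and an SP6 promoter, which can be used for in vitro transcription and serves as a sequencing primer site. The open reading frame starts with a leader sequence ("HAsp" in the name, which the annotation tool matches in part to an immunoglobulin heavy-chain signal sequence) that routes the protein into the secretory pathway. The FCAR ectodomain sits between preserved NotI and AscI sites and is fused at its C terminus to the coiled-coil region of rat cartilage oligomeric matrix protein, a pentamerising domain. This is followed by human placental alkaline phosphatase, an AviTag for enzymatic biotinylation and a polyhistidine tag, with a bGH polyadenylation signal ending the transcript. Pentamerisation raises binding avidity and the phosphatase gives an enzymatic readout, so the protein suits detection of weak extracellular receptor–ligand interactions, in keeping with its origin in a human IgSF cell-surface interactome screen.
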