Features (pLannotate 1.2.2; 24 found; start..end, strand, type, name):
    119..143     -  CDS            KanR (fragment): aminoglycoside phosphotransferase; aph(3')-Ia; confers resistance to kanamycin
    254..842     +  rep_origin     ori: high-copy-number ColE1/pMB1/pBR322/pUC origin of replication
   1067..1084    +  terminator     rrnB T2 terminator (fragment): transcription terminator T2 from the E. coli rrnB gene
   1109..1128    -  CDS            lacZα (fragment): LacZα fragment of β-galactosidase; lacZ fragment
   1584..1600    +  protein_bind   lac operator: The lac repressor binds to the lac operator to inhibit transcription in E. coli. This inhibition can be relieved by adding lactose or isopropyl-β-D-thiogalactopyranoside (IPTG). lac repressor encoded by lacI
   1843..2146    +  enhancer       CMV enhancer: human cytomegalovirus immediate early enhancer
   2147..2350    +  promoter       CMV promoter: human cytomegalovirus (CMV) immediate early promoter
   2486..2529    +  intron         CMV intron (fragment): modified intron A from human cytomegalovirus
   2581..2599    +  promoter       SP6 promoter: promoter for bacteriophage SP6 RNA polymerase
   2603..2640    +  CDS            IgH signal sequence (fragment): signal sequence from the mouse immunoglobulin heavy chain variable region
   2695..3366    +  CDS            FCAR (fragment): FCAR_HUMAN - Also known as CD89. Experimental evidence at protein level: Swiss-Prot protein existence level 1. Binds to the Fc region of immunoglobulins alpha. Mediates several functions including cytokine production. From Homo sapiens (Human).
   3463..3642    +  CDS            Comp (fragment): COMP_RAT - Experimental evidence at protein level: Swiss-Prot protein existence level 1. May play a role in the structural integrity of cartilage via its interaction with other extracellular matrix proteins such as the collagens and fibronectin. Can mediate the interaction of chondrocytes with the cartilage extracellular matrix through interaction with cell surface integrin receptors. Could play a role in the pathogenesis of osteoarthritis. Potent suppressor of apoptosis in both primary chondrocytes and transformed cells. Suppresses apoptosis by blocking the activation of caspase-3 and by indu
   3630..5082    +  CDS            SEAP (fragment): secreted alkaline phosphatase from human placenta The natural enzyme has a C-terminal transmembrane sequence that is replaced by a GPI anchor.
   5107..5148    +  CDS            AviTag™ (fragment): peptide tag that allows for enzymatic biotinylation
   5152..5175    +  CDS            8xHis: 8xHis affinity tag
   5321..5432    +  polyA_signal   bGH poly(A) signal: bovine growth hormone polyadenylation signal
   5433..5541    +  rep_origin     f1 ori (fragment): f1 bacteriophage origin of replication; arrow indicates direction of (+) strand synthesis
   5555..5884    +  promoter       SV40 promoter: SV40 enhancer and early promoter
   5932..5979    +  promoter       EM7 promoter: synthetic bacterial promoter&nbsp
   5998..6597    +  CDS            PuroR (fragment): puromycin N-acetyltransferase; pac from Streptomyces; confers resistance to puromycin
   6607..6732    +  CDS            ble (fragment): BLE_KLEPN - Experimental evidence at protein level: Swiss-Prot protein existence level 1. Binding protein with a strong affinity to the bleomycin family of antibiotics. Binds to CL990; an antimitotic-antibiotic compound. From Klebsiella pneumoniae.
   6727..6848    +  polyA_signal   SV40 poly(A) signal: SV40 polyadenylation signal
   6901..7761    -  CDS            AmpR: β-lactamase; bla; confers resistance to ampicillin, carbenicillin, and related antibiotics
   7764..89      -  promoter       AmpR promoter (fragment) (across the origin): bla
>Addgene plasmid #157183 | pD649-HAsp-FCAR-COMP5AP-AviTag-9xHis | depositor full sequence | sequence record 303475 | Full Sequence
TTTCAATATTATTGAAGCATTTATCAGGGTTATTGTCTCATGAGCGGATACATATTTGAATGTATTTAGA
AAAATAAACAAATAGGGGTCAGTGTTACAACCAATTAACCAATTCTGAACATTATCGCGAGCCCATTTAT
ACCTGAATATGGCTCATAACACCCCTTGCTCATGACCAAAATCCCTTAACGTGAGTTACGCGCGCGTCGT
TCCACTGAGCGTCAGACCCCGTAGAAAAGATCAAAGGATCTTCTTGAGATCCTTTTTTTCTGCGCGTAAT
CTGCTGCTTGCAAACAAAAAAACCACCGCTACCAGCGGTGGTTTGTTTGCCGGATCAAGAGCTACCAACT
CTTTTTCCGAAGGTAACTGGCTTCAGCAGAGCGCAGATACCAAATACTGTTCTTCTAGTGTAGCCGTAGT
TAGCCCACCACTTCAAGAACTCTGTAGCACCGCCTACATACCTCGCTCTGCTAATCCTGTTACCAGTGGC
TGCTGCCAGTGGCGATAAGTCGTGTCTTACCGGGTTGGACTCAAGACGATAGTTACCGGATAAGGCGCAG
CGGTCGGGCTGAACGGGGGGTTCGTGCACACAGCCCAGCTTGGAGCGAACGACCTACACCGAACTGAGAT
ACCTACAGCGTGAGCTATGAGAAAGCGCCACGCTTCCCGAAGGGAGAAAGGCGGACAGGTATCCGGTAAG
CGGCAGGGTCGGAACAGGAGAGCGCACGAGGGAGCTTCCAGGGGGAAACGCCTGGTATCTTTATAGTCCT
GTCGGGTTTCGCCACCTCTGACTTGAGCGTCGATTTTTGTGATGCTCGTCAGGGGGGCGGAGCCTATGGA
AAAACGCCAGCAACGCGGCCTTTTTACGGTTCCTGGCCTTTTGCTGGCCTTTTGCTCACATGTTCTTTCC
TGCGTTATCCCCTGATTCTGTGGATAACCGTATTACCGCCTTTGAGTGAGCTGATACCGCTCGCCGCAGC
CGAACGACCGAGCGCAGCGAGTCAGTGAGCGAGGAAGCGGAAGGCGAGAGTAGGGAACTGCCAGGCATCA
AACTAAGCAGAAGGCCCCTGACGGATGGCCTTTTTGCGTTTCTACAAACTCTTTCTGTGTTGTAAAACGA
CGGCCAGTCTTAAGCTCGGGCCCCCTGGGCGGTTCTGATAACGAGTAATCGTTAATCCGCAAATAACGTA
AAAACCCGCTTCGGCGGGTTTTTTTATGGGGGGAGTTTAGGGAAAGAGCATTTGTCAGAATATTTAAGGG
CGCCTGTCACTTTGCTTGATATATGAGAATTATTTAACCTTATAAATGAGAAAAAAGCAACGCACTTTAA
ATAAGATACGTTGCTTTTTCGATTGATGAACACCTATAATTAAACTATTCATCTATTATTTATGATTTTT
TGTATATACAATATTTCTAGTTTGTTAAAGAGAATTAAGAAAATAAATCTCGAAAATAATAAAGGGAAAA
TCAGTTTTTGATATCAAAATTATACATGTCAACGATAATACAAAATATAATACAAACTATAAGATGTTAT
CAGTATTTATTATCATTTAGAATAAATTTTGTGTCGCCCTTAATTGTGAGCGGATAACAATTACGAGCTT
CATGCACAGTGGCGTTGACTCAATATTGGCCATTAGCCATATTATTCATTGGTTATATAGCATAAATCAA
TATTGGCTATTGGCCATTGCATACGTTGTATCTATATCATAATATGTACATTTATATTGGCTCATGTCCA
ATATGACCGCCATGTTGGCATTGATTATTGACTAGTTATTAATAGTAATCAATTACGGGGTCATTAGTTC
ATAGCCCATATATGGAGTTCCGCGTTACATAACTTACGGTAAATGGCCCGCCTGGCTGACCGCCCAACGA
CCCCCGCCCATTGACGTCAATAATGACGTATGTTCCCATAGTAACGCCAATAGGGACTTTCCATTGACGT
CAATGGGTGGAGTATTTACGGTAAACTGCCCACTTGGCAGTACATCAAGTGTATCATATGCCAAGTACGC
CCCCTATTGACGTCAATGACGGTAAATGGCCCGCCTGGCATTATGCCCAGTACATGACCTTATGGGACTT
TCCTACTTGGCAGTACATCTACGTATTAGTCATCGCTATTACCATGGTGATGCGGTTTTGGCAGTACATC
AATGGGCGTGGATAGCGGTTTGACTCACGGGGATTTCCAAGTCTCCACCCCATTGACGTCAATGGGAGTT
TGTTTTGGCACCAAAATCAACGGGACTTTCCAAAATGTCGTAACAACTCCGCCCCATTGACGCAAATGGG
CGGTAGGCGTGTACGGTGGGAGGTCTATATAAGCAGAGCTCGTTTAGTGAACCGTCAGATCGCCTGGAGA
CGCCATCCACGCTGTTTTGACCTCCATAGAAGACACCGGGACCGATCCAGCCTCCGCGGCCGGGAACGGT
GCATTGGAACGCGGATTCCCCGTGCCAAGAGTGACGTAAGTACCGCCTATAGAGTCTATAGGCCCACCCC
CTTGGCTTCGTTAGAACGCGGCTACAATTAATACATAACCTTATGTATCATACACATACGATTTAGGTGA
CACTATAGAATAACATCCACTTTGCCTTTCTCTCCACAGGTGTCCACTCCCAGGTCCAACTGCACCTCGG
TTCTATCGAAAACGCGCCTGCTAGCGCCACCATGAAGACCATCATTGCCCTGAGCTACATCTTCTGCCTG
GTGTTCGCTGCGGCCGCCCAAGAGGGCGATTTCCCTATGCCTTTTATCAGCGCCAAGAGCAGCCCCGTGA
TTCCTCTGGATGGCAGCGTGAAGATCCAGTGCCAGGCCATCAGAGAGGCCTACCTGACACAGCTGATGAT
CATTAAGAACAGCACCTACAGAGAGATCGGCAGACGGCTGAAGTTCTGGAACGAGACAGACCCCGAGTTC
GTGATCGACCACATGGATGCCAACAAGGCCGGCAGATACCAGTGTCAGTACCGGATCGGCCACTACCGGT
TCAGATACAGCGATACCCTGGAACTGGTGGTCACCGGCCTGTACGGCAAACCTTTTCTGAGCGCCGATAG
AGGCCTGGTGCTGATGCCTGGCGAGAATATCAGCCTGACCTGCAGCAGCGCCCACATTCCTTTCGATCGG
TTCTCTCTGGCCAAAGAAGGCGAGCTGTCTCTGCCTCAGCATCAGTCTGGCGAGCACCCCGCCAATTTTT
CTCTGGGCCCTGTGGATCTGAACGTGTCCGGCATCTACAGATGCTACGGCTGGTACAACAGATCCCCTTA
CCTGTGGTCTTTCCCCAGCAATGCCCTCGAGCTGGTCGTGACAGATAGCATCCACCAGGACTACACCACA
CAGAATGGCGCGCCGGAAGATCAAGTTGATCCAAGATTGATTGATGGCAAGGGCGGATCTCTGGAGGTGC
TGTTCCAGGGACCAGGCGGAAGCGGCAATCCCGGCGGCGATCTGGCCCCCCAGATGCTGCGCGAGCTGCA
GGAGACCAATGCCGCCCTGCAGGACGTGCGCGAGCTGCTGCGCCACCGCGTGAAGGAGATCACCTTCCTG
AAGAACACCGTGATGGAGTGCGACGCCTGCGGTATGCAGCCCTCTAGAGGCTCCGGCTCCATCATCCCAG
TTGAGGAGGAGAACCCGGACTTCTGGAACCGCGAGGCAGCCGAGGCCCTGGGTGCCGCCAAGAAGCTGCA
GCCTGCACAGACAGCCGCCAAGAACCTCATCATCTTCCTGGGCGATGGGATGGGGGTGTCTACGGTGACA
GCTGCCAGGATCCTAAAAGGGCAGAAGAAGGACAAACTGGGGCCTGAGATACCCCTGGCCATGGACCGCT
TCCCATATGTGGCTCTGTCCAAGACATACAATGTAGACAAACATGTGCCAGACAGTGGAGCCACAGCCAC
GGCCTACCTGTGCGGGGTCAAGGGCAACTTCCAGACCATTGGCTTGAGTGCAGCCGCCCGCTTTAACCAG
TGCAACACGACACGCGGCAACGAGGTCATCTCCGTGATGAATCGGGCCAAGAAAGCAGGGAAGTCAGTGG
GAGTGGTAACCACCACACGAGTGCAGCACGCCTCGCCAGCCGGCACCTACGCCCACACGGTGAACCGCAA
CTGGTACTCGGACGCCGACGTGCCTGCCTCGGCCCGCCAGGAGGGGTGCCAGGACATCGCTACGCAGCTC
ATCTCCAACATGGACATTGACGTGATCCTAGGTGGAGGCCGAAAGTACATGTTTCGCATGGGAACCCCAG
ACCCTGAGTACCCAGATGACTACAGCCAAGGTGGGACCAGGCTGGACGGGAAGAATCTGGTGCAGGAATG
GCTGGCGAAGCGCCAGGGTGCCCGGTATGTGTGGAACCGCACTGAGCTCATGCAGGCTTCCCTGGACCCG
TCTGTGACCCATCTCATGGGTCTCTTTGAGCCTGGAGACATGAAATACGAGATCCACCGAGACTCCACAC
TGGACCCCTCCCTGATGGAGATGACAGAGGCTGCCCTGCGCCTGCTGAGCAGGAACCCCCGCGGCTTCTT
CCTCTTCGTGGAGGGTGGTCGCATCGACCATGGTCATCATGAAAGCAGGGCTTACCGGGCACTGACTGAG
ACGATCATGTTCGACGACGCCATTGAGAGGGCGGGCCAGCTCACCAGCGAGGAGGACACGCTGAGCCTCG
TCACTGCCGACCACTCCCACGTCTTCTCCTTCGGAGGCTACCCCCTGCGAGGGAGCTCCATCTTCGGGCT
GGCCCCTGGCAAGGCCCGGGACAGGAAGGCCTACACGGTCCTCCTATACGGAAACGGTCCAGGCTATGTG
CTCAAGGACGGCGCCCGGCCGGATGTTACCGAGAGCGAGAGCGGGAGCCCCGAGTATCGGCAGCAGTCAG
CAGTGCCCCTGGACGAAGAGACCCACGCAGGCGAGGACGTGGCGGTGTTCGCGCGCGGCCCGCAGGCGCA
CCTGGTTCACGGCGTGCAGGAGCAGACCTTCATAGCGCACGTCATGGCCTTCGCCGCCTGCCTGGAGCCC
TACACCGCCTGCGACCTGGCGCCCCCCGCCGGCACCACCGACGCCGCGCACCCGGGTGGCGGAGGACTGA
ACGACATCTTCGAGGCTCAGAAAATCGAATGGCACGAACATCACCATCACCATCACCATCACCATTAAGG
CCGGCCTGTAGTCACTGGCACAACGCGTTACCCGGTAAGCCAATCGGGTATACACGGTCGTCATACTGCA
GACAGGGTTCTTCTACTTTGCAAGATAGTCTTGAGTAGTAAAATAAATAGATAGAGAAAATCAGCCTCGA
CTGTGCCTTCTAGTTGCCAGCCATCTGTTGTTTGCCCCTCCCCCGTGCCTTCCTTGACCCTGGAAGGTGC
CACTCCCACTGTCCTTTCCTAATAAAATGAGGAAATTGCATCACAACACTCAACCCTATCTCGGTCTATT
CTTTTGATTTATAAGGGATTTTGCCGATTTCGGCCTATTGGTTAAAAAATGAGCTGATTTAACAAAAATT
TAACGCGAATTAATTCTGTGGAATGTGTGTCAGTTAGGGTGTGGAAAGTCCCCAGGCTCCCCAGCAGGCA
GAAGTATGCAAAGCATGCATCTCAATTAGTCAGCAACCAGGTGTGGAAAGTCCCCAGGCTCCCCAGCAGG
CAGAAGTATGCAAAGCATGCATCTCAATTAGTCAGCAACCATAGTCCCGCCCCTAACTCCGCCCATCCCG
CCCCTAACTCCGCCCAGTTCCGCCCATTCTCCGCCCCATGGCTGACTAATTTTTTTTATTTATGCAGAGG
CCGAGGCCGCCTCTGCCTCTGAGCTATTCCAGAAGTAGTGAGGAGGCTTTTTTGGAGGCCTAGGCTTTTG
CAAAAAGCTCCCGGGAGCTTGTATATCCATTTTCGGATCTGATCAGCACGTGTTGACAATTAATCATCGG
CATAGTATATCGGCATAGTATAATACGACAAGGTGAGGAACTAAACCATGACCGAGTACAAGCCCACGGT
GCGCCTCGCCACCCGCGACGACGTCCCCAGGGCCGTACGCACCCTCGCCGCCGCGTTCGCCGACTACCCC
GCCACGCGCCACACCGTCGATCCGGACCGCCACATCGAGCGGGTCACCGAGCTGCAAGAACTCTTCCTCA
CGCGCGTCGGGCTCGACATCGGCAAGGTGTGGGTCGCGGACGACGGCGCCGCGGTGGCGGTCTGGACCAC
GCCGGAGAGCGTCGAAGCGGGGGCGGTGTTCGCCGAGATCGGCCCGCGCATGGCCGAGTTGAGCGGTTCC
CGGCTGGCCGCGCAGCAACAGATGGAAGGCCTCCTGGCGCCGCACCGGCCCAAGGAGCCCGCGTGGTTCC
TGGCCACCGTCGGCGTCTCGCCCGACCACCAGGGCAAGGGTCTGGGCAGCGCCGTCGTGCTCCCCGGAGT
GGAGGCGGCCGAGCGCGCCGGGGTGCCCGCCTTCCTGGAGACATCCGCGCCCCGCAACCTCCCCTTCTAC
GAGCGGCTCGGCTTCACCGTCACCGCCGACGTCGAGGTGCCCGAAGGACCGCGCACCTGGTGCATGACCC
GCAAGCCCGGTGCCTGACACGTGCTACGAGATTTCGATTCCACCGCCGCCTTCTATGAAAGGTTGGGCTT
CGGAATCGTTTTCCGGGACGCCGGCTGGATGATCCTCCAGCGCGGGGATCTCATGCTGGAGTTCTTCGCC
CACCCCAACTTGTTTATTGCAGCTTATAATGGTTACAAATAAAGCAATAGCATCACAAATTTCACAAATA
AAGCATTTTTTTCACTGCATTCTAGTTGTGGTTTGTCCAAACTCATCAATGTATCTTATCATGTCTGTAT
ACCGTCGACCTCTAGCTAGAGCTTGGCGTAATCATGGTCATTACCAATGCTTAATCAGTGAGGCACCTAT
CTCAGCGATCTGTCTATTTCGTTCATCCATAGTTGCCTGACTCCCCGTCGTGTAGATAACTACGATACGG
GAGGGCTTACCATCTGGCCCCAGCGCTGCGATGATACCGCGAGAACCACGCTCACCGGCTCCGGATTTAT
CAGCAATAAACCAGCCAGCCGGAAGGGCCGAGCGCAGAAGTGGTCCTGCAACTTTATCCGCCTCCATCCA
GTCTATTAATTGTTGCCGGGAAGCTAGAGTAAGTAGTTCGCCAGTTAATAGTTTGCGCAACGTTGTTGCC
ATCGCTACAGGCATCGTGGTGTCACGCTCGTCGTTTGGTATGGCTTCATTCAGCTCCGGTTCCCAACGAT
CAAGGCGAGTTACATGATCCCCCATGTTGTGCAAAAAAGCGGTTAGCTCCTTCGGTCCTCCGATCGTTGT
CAGAAGTAAGTTGGCCGCAGTGTTATCACTCATGGTTATGGCAGCACTGCATAATTCTCTTACTGTCATG
CCATCCGTAAGATGCTTTTCTGTGACTGGTGAGTACTCAACCAAGTCATTCTGAGAATAGTGTATGCGGC
GACCGAGTTGCTCTTGCCCGGCGTCAATACGGGATAATACCGCGCCACATAGCAGAACTTTAAAAGTGCT
CATCATTGGAAAACGTTCTTCGGGGCGAAAACTCTCAAGGATCTTACCGCTGTTGAGATCCAGTTCGATG
TAACCCACTCGTGCACCCAACTGATCTTCAGCATCTTTTACTTTCACCAGCGTTTCTGGGTGAGCAAAAA
CAGGAAGGCAAAATGCCGCAAAAAAGGGAATAAGGGCGACACGGAAATGTTGAATACTCATATTCTTCCT
T
