>Addgene plasmid #157183 | pD649-HAsp-FCAR-COMP5AP-AviTag-9xHis | depositor partial sequence | sequence record 303476 | insert (extracellular domain)
CAAGAGGGCGATTTCCCTATGCCTTTTATCAGCGCCAAGAGCAGCCCCGTGATTCCTCTGGATGGCAGCG
TGAAGATCCAGTGCCAGGCCATCAGAGAGGCCTACCTGACACAGCTGATGATCATTAAGAACAGCACCTA
CAGAGAGATCGGCAGACGGCTGAAGTTCTGGAACGAGACAGACCCCGAGTTCGTGATCGACCACATGGAT
GCCAACAAGGCCGGCAGATACCAGTGTCAGTACCGGATCGGCCACTACCGGTTCAGATACAGCGATACCC
TGGAACTGGTGGTCACCGGCCTGTACGGCAAACCTTTTCTGAGCGCCGATAGAGGCCTGGTGCTGATGCC
TGGCGAGAATATCAGCCTGACCTGCAGCAGCGCCCACATTCCTTTCGATCGGTTCTCTCTGGCCAAAGAA
GGCGAGCTGTCTCTGCCTCAGCATCAGTCTGGCGAGCACCCCGCCAATTTTTCTCTGGGCCCTGTGGATC
TGAACGTGTCCGGCATCTACAGATGCTACGGCTGGTACAACAGATCCCCTTACCTGTGGTCTTTCCCCAG
CAATGCCCTCGAGCTGGTCGTGACAGATAGCATCCACCAGGACTACACCACACAGAAT
